>Addgene plasmid #118898 | pOCC305 | depositor full sequence | sequence record 224688 | Full Sequence
AGCTGCCACCATTTTGTTCGCCCAGGACTCTAGCTATAGTTCTAGTGGTTGGCTACGTATACTCCGGAAT
ATTAATAGATCATGGAGATAATTAAAATGATAACCATCTCGCAAATAAATAAGTATTTTACTGTTTTCGT
AACAGTTTTGTAATAAAAAAACCTATAAATATTCCGGATTATTCATACCGTCCCACCATCGGGCGCGGAT
CGCCACCATGGGCAGCGCTTGGAGCCATCCGCAGTTTGAAAAAGGTGGTGGTAGCGGTGGTGGTTCAGGT
GGTAGTGCATGGTCACACCCTCAGTTTGAGAAAAGCAGCGGCAGAATGAAAATCGAAGAAGGTAAACTGG
TAATCTGGATTAACGGCGATAAAGGCTATAACGGTCTCGCTGAAGTCGGTAAGAAATTCGAGAAAGATAC
CGGAATTAAAGTCACCGTTGAGCATCCGGATAAACTGGAAGAGAAATTCCCACAGGTTGCGGCAACTGGC
GATGGCCCTGACATTATCTTCTGGGCACACGACCGCTTTGGTGGCTACGCTCAATCTGGCCTGTTGGCTG
AAATCACCCCGGACAAAGCGTTCCAGGACAAGCTGTATCCGTTTACCTGGGATGCCGTACGTTACAACGG
CAAGCTGATTGCTTACCCGATCGCTGTTGAAGCGTTATCGCTGATTTATAACAAAGATCTGCTGCCGAAC
CCGCCAAAAACCTGGGAAGAGATCCCGGCGCTGGATAAAGAACTGAAAGCGAAAGGTAAGAGCGCGCTGA
TGTTCAACCTGCAAGAACCGTACTTCACCTGGCCGCTGATTGCTGCTGACGGGGGTTATGCGTTCAAGTA
TGAAAACGGCAAGTACGACATTAAAGACGTGGGCGTGGATAACGCTGGCGCGAAAGCGGGTCTGACCTTC
CTGGTTGACCTGATTAAAAACAAACACATGAATGCAGACACCGATTACTCCATCGCAGAAGCTGCCTTTA
ATAAAGGCGAAACAGCGATGACCATCAACGGCCCGTGGGCATGGTCCAACATCGACACCAGCAAAGTGAA
TTATGGTGTAACGGTACTGCCGACCTTCAAGGGTCAACCATCCAAACCGTTCGTTGGCGTGCTGAGCGCA
GGTATTAACGCCGCCAGTCCGAACAAAGAGCTGGCAAAAGAGTTCCTCGAAAACTATCTGCTGACTGATG
AAGGTCTGGAAGCGGTTAATAAAGACAAACCGCTGGGTGCCGTAGCGCTGAAGTCTTACGAGGAAGAGTT
GGTGAAAGATCCGCGTATTGCCGCCACTATGGAAAACGCCCAGAAAGGTGAAATCATGCCGAACATCCCG
CAGATGTCCGCTTTCTGGTATGCCGTGCGTACTGCGGTGATCAACGCCGCCAGCGGTCGTCAGACTGTCG
ATGAAGCCCTGAAAGACGCGCAGACTAATTCGAGCTCGAACAACAACAACAATAACAATAACAACAACAG
CAGCGGCAGACTGGAAGTTCTGTTCCAGGGGCCGGCGGCCGCAAGCGCTATGGCCACAACCTGTTACATT
GCACAAGATAAAAATATATCATCACGAACAGTAAAACTGTCTGCTTACATAAACAGTAATACAAGGGGTG
TTATGCAGTTTAAGGTTTACACCTATAAAAGAGAGAGCCGTTATCGTCTGTTTGTGGATGTACAGAGTGA
TATTATTGACACGCCCGGGCGACGGATGGTGATCCCCCTGGCCAGTGCCCGTCTGCTGTCAGATAAAGTC
TCCCGTGAACTTTACCCGGTGGTGCATATCGGGGATGAAAGCTGGCGCATGATGACCACCGATATGGCCA
GTGTGCCGGTCTCCGTTATCGGGGAAGAAGTGGCTGATCTCAGCCACCGCGAAAATGACATCAAAAACGC
CATTAACCTGATGTTCTGGGGAATATAAATGTCAGGCTCCCTTATACACAGCCAGTGGCGCGCCGCTGGA
AGTTCTGTTCCAGGGGCCGGGCAGCAGCCATCACCATCACCATCACAGTGGATAATAGAAGCTTGTCGAG
AAGTACTAGAGGATCATAATCAGCCATACCACATTTGTAGAGGTTTTACTTGCTTTAAAAAACCTCCCAC
ACCTCCCCCTGAACCTGAAACATAAAATGAATGCAATTGTTGTTGTTAACTTGTTTATTGCAGCTTATAA
TGGTTACAAATAAAGCAATAGCATCACAAATTTCACAAATAAAGCATTTTTTTCACTGCATTCTAGTTGT
GGTTTGTCCAAACTCATCAATGTATCTTATCATGTCTGGATCTGATCACTGCTTGAGCCTAGGAGATCCG
AACCAGATAAGTGAAAGCCTGCATCCGCAGATCTTAATTAATAAAACACGATACATTGTTATTAGTACAT
TTATTAAGCGCTAGATTCTGTGCGTTGTTGATTTACAGACAATTGTTGTACGTATTTTAATAATTCATTA
AATTTATAATCTTTAGGGTGGTATGTTAGAGCGAAAATCAAATGATTTTCAGCGTCTTTATATCTGAATT
TAAATATTAAATCCTCAATAGATTTGTAAAATAGGTTTCGATTAGTTTCAAACAAGGGTTGTTTTTCCGA
ACCGATGGCTGGACTATCTAATGGATTTTCGCTCAACGCCACAAAACTTGCCAAATCTTGTAGCAGCAAT
CTAGCTTTGTCGATATTCGTTTGTGTTTTGTTTTGTAATAAAGGTTCGACGTCGTTCAAAATATTATGCG
CTTTTGTATTTCTTTCATCACTGTCGTTAGTGTACAATTGACTCGACGTAAACACGTTAAATAACGCTTG
GACATATTTAACATCGGGCGTGTTAGCTTTATTAGGCCGATTATCGTCGTCGTCCCAACCCTCGTCGTTA
GAAGTTGCTTCCGAAGACGATTTTGCCATAGCCACACGACGCCTATTAATTGTGTCGGCTAACACGTCCG
CGATCAAATTTGTAGTTGAGCTTTTTGGGCCTCATGGGCCTTCCGCTCACTGCCCGCTTTCCAGTCGGGA
AACCTGTCGTGCCAGCTGCATTAACATGGTCATAGCTGTTTCCTTGCGTATTGGGCGCTCTCCGCTTCCT
CGCTCACTGACTCGCTGCGCTCGGTCGTTCGGGTAAAGCCTGGGGTGCCTAATGAGCAAAAGGCCAGCAA
AAGGCCAGGAACCGTAAAAAGGCCGCGTTGCTGGCGTTTTTCCATAGGCTCCGCCCCCCTGACGAGCATC
ACAAAAATCGACGCTCAAGTCAGAGGTGGCGAAACCCGACAGGACTATAAAGATACCAGGCGTTTCCCCC
TGGAAGCTCCCTCGTGCGCTCTCCTGTTCCGACCCTGCCGCTTACCGGATACCTGTCCGCCTTTCTCCCT
TCGGGAAGCGTGGCGCTTTCTCATAGCTCACGCTGTAGGTATCTCAGTTCGGTGTAGGTCGTTCGCTCCA
AGCTGGGCTGTGTGCACGAACCCCCCGTTCAGCCCGACCGCTGCGCCTTATCCGGTAACTATCGTCTTGA
GTCCAACCCGGTAAGACACGACTTATCGCCACTGGCAGCAGCCACTGGTAACAGGATTAGCAGAGCGAGG
TATGTAGGCGGTGCTACAGAGTTCTTGAAGTGGTGGCCTAACTACGGCTACACTAGAAGAACAGTATTTG
GTATCTGCGCTCTGCTGAAGCCAGTTACCTTCGGAAAAAGAGTTGGTAGCTCTTGATCCGGCAAACAAAC
CACCGCTGGTAGCGGTGGTTTTTTTGTTTGCAAGCAGCAGATTACGCGCAGAAAAAAAGGATCTCAAGAA
GATCCTTTGATCTTTTCTACGGGGTCTGACGCTCAGTGGAACGAAAACTCACGTTAAGGGATTTTGGTCA
TGAGATTATCAAAAAGGATCTTCACCTAGATCCTTTTAAATTAAAAATGAAGTTTTAAATCAATCTAAAG
TATATATGAGTAAACTTGGTCTGACAGTTACCAATGCTTAATCAGTGAGGCACCTATCTCAGCGATCTGT
CTATTTCGTTCATCCATAGTTGCCTGACTCCCCGTCGTGTAGATAACTACGATACGGGAGGGCTTACCAT
CTGGCCCCAGTGCTGCAATGATACCGCGAGACCCACGCTCACCGGCTCCAGATTTATCAGCAATAAACCA
GCCAGCCGGAAGGGCCGAGCGCAGAAGTGGTCCTGCAACTTTATCCGCCTCCATCCAGTCTATTAATTGT
TGCCGGGAAGCTAGAGTAAGTAGTTCGCCAGTTAATAGTTTGCGCAACGTTGTTGCCATTGCTGCAGGCA
TCGTGGTGTCACGCTCGTCGTTTGGTATGGCTTCATTCAGCTCCGGTTCCCAACGATCAAGGCGAGTTAC
ATGATCCCCCATGTTGTGCAAAAAAGCGGTTAGCTCCTTCGGTCCTCCGATCGTTGTCAGAAGTAAGTTG
GCCGCAGTGTTATCACTCATGGTTATGGCAGCACTGCATAATTCTCTTACTGTCATGCCATCCGTAAGAT
GCTTTTCTGTGACTGGTGAGTACTCAACCAAGTCATTCTGAGAATAGTGTATGCGGCGACCGAGTTGCTC
TTGCCCGGCGTCAACACGGGATAATACCGCGCCACATAGCAGAACTTTAAAAGTGCTCATCATTGGAAAA
CGTTCTTCGGGGCGAAAACTCTCAAGGATCTTACCGCTGTTGAGATCCAGTTCGATGTAACCCACTCGTG
CACCCAACTGATCTTCAGCATCTTTTACTTTCACCAGCGTTTCTGGGTGAGCAAAAACAGGAAGGCAAAA
TGCCGCAAAAAAGGGAATAAGGGCGACACGGAAATGTTGAATACTCATTACTCTTCCTTTTTCAATATTA
TTGAAGCATTTATCAGGGTTATTGTCTCATGAGCGGATACATATTTGAATGTATTTAGAAAAATAAACAA
ATAGGGGTTCCGCGCACATTTCCCCGAAAAGTGCCACCTAAATTGTAAGCGTTAATATTTTGTTAAAATT
CGCGTTAAATTTTTGTTAAATCAGCTCATTTTTTAACCAATAGGCCGAAATCGGCAAAATCCCTTATAAA
TCAAAAGAATAGACCGAGATAGGGTTGAGTGGCCGCTACAGGGCGCTCCCATTCGCCATTCAGGCTGCGC
AACTGTTGGGAAGGGCGTTTCGGTGCGGGCCTCTTCGCTATTACGCCAGCTGGCGAAAGGGGGATGTGCT
GCAAGGCGATTAAGTTGGGTAACGCCAGGGTTTTCCCAGTCACGACGTTGTAAAACGACGGCCAGTGAGC
GCGACGTAATACGACTCACTATAGGGCGAATTGGCGGAAGGCCGTCAAGGCCGTGACGTTAAAACTATTA
AGCCATCCAATCGACCGTTAGTCGAATCAGGACCGCTGGTGCGAGAAGCCGCGAAGTATGGCGAATGCAT
CGTATAACGTGTGGAGTCCGCTCATTAGAGCGTCATGTTTAGACAAGAAAGCTACATATTTAATTGATCC
CGATGATTTTATTGATAAATTGACCCTAACTCCATACACGGTATTCTACAATGGCGGGGTTTTGGTCAAA
ATTTCCGGACTGCGATTGTACATGCTGTTAACGGCTCCGCCCACTATTAATGAAATTAAAAATTCCAATT
TTAAAAAACGCAGCAAGAGAAACATTTGTATGAAAGAATGCGTAGAAGGAAAGAAAAATGTCGTGGACAT
GCTGAACAACAAGATTAATATGCCTCCGTGTATAAAAAAAATATTGAACGATTTGAAAGAAAACAATGTA
CCGCGCGGCGGTATGTACAGGAAGAGGTTTATACTAAACTGTTACATTGCAAACGTGGTTTCGTGTGCCA
AGTGTGAAAACCGATGTTTAATCAAGGCTCTGACGCATTTCTACAACCACGACTCCAAGTGTGTGGGTGA
AGTCATGCATCTTTTAATCAAATCCCAAGATGTGTATAAACCACCAAACTGCCAAAAAATGAAAACTGTG
GACAAGCTCTGTCCGTTTGCTGGCAACTGCAAGGGTCTCAATCCTATTTGTAATTATTGAATAATAAAAC
AATTATAAATGCTAAATTTGTTTTTTATTAACGATACAAACCAAACGCAACAAGAACATTTGTAGTATTA
TCTATAATTGAAAACGCGTAGTTATAATCGCTGAGGTAATATTTAAAATCATTTTCAAATGATTCACAGT
TAATTTGCGACAATATAATTTTATTTTCACATAAACTAGACGCCTTGTCGTCTTCTTCTTCGTATTCCTT
CTCTTTTTCATTTTTCTCCTCATAAAAATTAACATAGTTATTATCGTATCCATATATGTATCTATCGTAT
AGAGTAAATTTTTTGTTGTCATAAATATATATGTCTTTTTTAATGGGGTGTATAGTACCGCTGCGCATAG
TTTTTCTGTAATTTACAACAGTGCTATTTTCTGGTAGTTCTTCGGAGTGTGTTGCTTTAATTATTAAATT
TATATAATCAATGAATTTGGGATCGTCGGTTTTGTACAATATGTTGCCGGCATAGTACGCAGCTTCTTCT
AGTTCAATTACACCATTTTTTAGCAGCACCGGATTAACATAACTTTCCAAAATGTTGTACGAACCGTTAA
ACAAAAACAGTTCACCTCCCTTTTCTATACTATTGTCTGCGAGCAGTTGTTTGTTGTTAAAAATAACAGC
CATTGTAATGAGACGCACAAACTAATATCACA
Features (pLannotate 1.2.2; 17 found; start..end, strand, type, name):
     79..170     +  promoter       polyhedrin promoter: polh from Autographa californica; promoter for the baculovirus polyhedrin gene
    326..1426    +  CDS            MBP: maltose binding protein from E. coli; malE (mutated); This version of the gene does not encode a signal sequence, so MBP will remain in the cytosol.
   1613..1915    +  CDS            ccdB: CCDB_ECOLI - Also known as G, letB, letD. Experimental evidence at protein level: Swiss-Prot protein existence level 1. Toxic component of a type II toxin-antitoxin (TA) system, functioning in plasmid maintainence. Responsible for the post- segregational killing (PSK) of plasmid-free cells, also referred to as a plasmid addiction system. Half-life of over 2 hours. Cell killing by CcdB is accompanied by filamentation, defects in chromosome and plasmid segregation, defects in cell division, formation of anucleate cells, decreased DNA synthesis and plasmid loss. Interferes with the activity of DN
   1989..2006    +  CDS            7xHis (fragment): 6xHis affinity tag
   2042..2125    +  CDS            large T antigen (fragment): large T antigen from SV40 (simian virus 40)
   2148..2282    +  polyA_signal   SV40 poly(A) signal: SV40 polyadenylation signal
   2355..2727    +  3'UTR          polyhedrin 3' UTR: 3' UTR from the Autographa californica nucleopolyhedrovirus polyhedrin gene (Suzuki et al., 2006)
   2987..3034    -  CDS            lacI (fragment): lac repressor; lacI; The lac repressor binds to the lac operator to inhibit transcription in E. coli. This inhibition can be relieved by adding lactose or isopropyl-β-D-thiogalactopyranoside (IPTG).
   3071..3111    -  rep_origin     RSF ori (fragment): Plasmids containing the RSF 1030 origin of replication can be propagated in E. coli cells that contain additional plasmids with compatible origins.
   3189..3777    -  rep_origin     ori: high-copy-number ColE1/pMB1/pBR322/pUC origin of replication
   3948..4808    -  CDS            AmpR: β-lactamase; bla; confers resistance to ampicillin, carbenicillin, and related antibiotics
   4810..4914    -  promoter       AmpR promoter: bla
   4940..5071    -  rep_origin     M13 ori (fragment): M13 bacteriophage origin of replication; arrow indicates direction of (+) strand synthesis
   5092..5248    -  CDS            lacZα (fragment): LacZα fragment of β-galactosidase; lacZ fragment
   5257..5275    +  promoter       T7 promoter: promoter for bacteriophage T7 RNA polymerase
   5378..6007    +  CDS            LEF-2: LEF2_NPVAC - Experimental evidence at protein level: Swiss-Prot protein existence level 1. Plays an essential role in viral DNA replication. Does not seem to participate in the initiation step but is rather important for the amplification of DNA. Also required for expression from the vp39 and polh promoters. From Autographa californica nuclear polyhedrosis virus (AcMNPV).
   6048..6653    +  CDS            ORF603: baculovirus ORF603 protein
