>Addgene plasmid #118898 | pOCC305 | addgene full sequence | sequence record 232364 | Addgene NGS Result
ATCATGGAGATAATTAAAATGATAACCATCTCGCAAATAAATAAGTATTTTACTGTTTTCGTAACAGTTT
TGTAATAAAAAAACCTATAAATATTCCGGATTATTCATACCGTCCCACCATCGGGCGCGGATCGCCACCA
TGGGCAGCGCTTGGAGCCATCCGCAGTTTGAAAAAGGTGGTGGTAGCGGTGGTGGTTCAGGTGGTAGTGC
ATGGTCACACCCTCAGTTTGAGAAAAGCAGCGGCAGAATGAAAATCGAAGAAGGTAAACTGGTAATCTGG
ATTAACGGCGATAAAGGCTATAACGGTCTCGCTGAAGTCGGTAAGAAATTCGAGAAAGATACCGGAATTA
AAGTCACCGTTGAGCATCCGGATAAACTGGAAGAGAAATTCCCACAGGTTGCGGCAACTGGCGATGGCCC
TGACATTATCTTCTGGGCACACGACCGCTTTGGTGGCTACGCTCAATCTGGCCTGTTGGCTGAAATCACC
CCGGACAAAGCGTTCCAGGACAAGCTGTATCCGTTTACCTGGGATGCCGTACGTTACAACGGCAAGCTGA
TTGCTTACCCGATCGCTGTTGAAGCGTTATCGCTGATTTATAACAAAGATCTGCTGCCGAACCCGCCAAA
AACCTGGGAAGAGATCCCGGCGCTGGATAAAGAACTGAAAGCGAAAGGTAAGAGCGCGCTGATGTTCAAC
CTGCAAGAACCGTACTTCACCTGGCCGCTGATTGCTGCTGACGGGGGTTATGCGTTCAAGTATGAAAACG
GCAAGTACGACATTAAAGACGTGGGCGTGGATAACGCTGGCGCGAAAGCGGGTCTGACCTTCCTGGTTGA
CCTGATTAAAAACAAACACATGAATGCAGACACCGATTACTCCATCGCAGAAGCTGCCTTTAATAAAGGC
GAAACAGCGATGACCATCAACGGCCCGTGGGCATGGTCCAACATCGACACCAGCAAAGTGAATTATGGTG
TAACGGTACTGCCGACCTTCAAGGGTCAACCATCCAAACCGTTCGTTGGCGTGCTGAGCGCAGGTATTAA
CGCCGCCAGTCCGAACAAAGAGCTGGCAAAAGAGTTCCTCGAAAACTATCTGCTGACTGATGAAGGTCTG
GAAGCGGTTAATAAAGACAAACCGCTGGGTGCCGTAGCGCTGAAGTCTTACGAGGAAGAGTTGGTGAAAG
ATCCGCGTATTGCCGCCACTATGGAAAACGCCCAGAAAGGTGAAATCATGCCGAACATCCCGCAGATGTC
CGCTTTCTGGTATGCCGTGCGTACTGCGGTGATCAACGCCGCCAGCGGTCGTCAGACTGTCGATGAAGCC
CTGAAAGACGCGCAGACTAATTCGAGCTCGAACAACAACAACAATAACAATAACAACAACAGCAGCGGCA
GACTGGAAGTTCTGTTCCAGGGGCCGGCGGCCGCAAGCGCTATGGCCACAACCTGTTACATTGCACAAGA
TAAAAATATATCATCACGAACAGTAAAACTGTCTGCTTACATAAACAGTAATACAAGGGGTGTTATGCAG
TTTAAGGTTTACACCTATAAAAGAGAGAGCCGTTATCGTCTGTTTGTGGATGTACAGAGTGATATTATTG
ACACGCCCGGGCGACGGATGGTGATCCCCCTGGCCAGTGCCCGTCTGCTGTCAGATAAAGTCTCCCGTGA
ACTTTACCCGGTGGTGCATATCGGGGATGAAAGCTGGCGCATGATGACCACCGATATGGCCAGTGTGCCG
GTCTCCGTTATCGGGGAAGAAGTGGCTGATCTCAGCCACCGCGAAAATGACATCAAAAACGCCATTAACC
TGATGTTCTGGGGAATATAAATGTCAGGCTCCCTTATACACAGCCAGTGGCGCGCCGCTGGAAGTTCTGT
TCCAGGGGCCGGGCAGCAGCCATCACCATCACCATCACAGTGGATAATAGAAGCTTGTCGAGAAGTACTA
GAGGATCATAATCAGCCATACCACATTTGTAGAGGTTTTACTTGCTTTAAAAAACCTCCCACACCTCCCC
CTGAACCTGAAACATAAAATGAATGCAATTGTTGTTGTTAACTTGTTTATTGCAGCTTATAATGGTTACA
AATAAAGCAATAGCATCACAAATTTCACAAATAAAGCATTTTTTTCACTGCATTCTAGTTGTGGTTTGTC
CAAACTCATCAATGTATCTTATCATGTCTGGATCTGATCACTGCTTGAGCCTAGGAGATCCGAACCAGAT
AAGTGAAAGCCTGCATCCGCAGATCTTAATTAATAAAACACGATACATTGTTATTAGTACATTTATTAAG
CGCTAGATTCTGTGCGTTGTTGATTTACAGACAATTGTTGTACGTATTTTAATAATTCATTAAATTTATA
ATCTTTAGGGTGGTATGTTAGAGCGAAAATCAAATGATTTTCAGCGTCTTTATATCTGAATTTAAATATT
AAATCCTCAATAGATTTGTAAAATAGGTTTCGATTAGTTTCAAACAAGGGTTGTTTTTCCGAACCGATGG
CTGGACTATCTAATGGATTTTCGCTCAACGCCACAAAACTTGCCAAATCTTGTAGCAGCAATCTAGCTTT
GTCGATATTCGTTTGTGTTTTGTTTTGTAATAAAGGTTCGACGTCGTTCAAAATATTATGCGCTTTTGTA
TTTCTTTCATCACTGTCGTTAGTGTACAATTGACTCGACGTAAACACGTTAAATAACGCTTGGACATATT
TAACATCGGGCGTGTTAGCTTTATTAGGCCGATTATCGTCGTCGTCCCAACCCTCGTCGTTAGAAGTTGC
TTCCGAAGACGATTTTGCCATAGCCACACGACGCCTATTAATTGTGTCGGCTAACACGTCCGCGATCAAA
TTTGTAGTTGAGCTTTTTGGGCCTCATGGGCCTTCCGCTCACTGCCCGCTTTCCAGTCGGGAAACCTGTC
GTGCCAGCTGCATTAACATGGTCATAGCTGTTTCCTTGCGTATTGGGCGCTCTCCGCTTCCTCGCTCACT
GACTCGCTGCGCTCGGTCGTTCGGGTAAAGCCTGGGGTGCCTAATGAGCAAAAGGCCAGCAAAAGGCCAG
GAACCGTAAAAAGGCCGCGTTGCTGGCGTTTTTCCATAGGCTCCGCCCCCCTGACGAGCATCACAAAAAT
CGACGCTCAAGTCAGAGGTGGCGAAACCCGACAGGACTATAAAGATACCAGGCGTTTCCCCCTGGAAGCT
CCCTCGTGCGCTCTCCTGTTCCGACCCTGCCGCTTACCGGATACCTGTCCGCCTTTCTCCCTTCGGGAAG
CGTGGCGCTTTCTCATAGCTCACGCTGTAGGTATCTCAGTTCGGTGTAGGTCGTTCGCTCCAAGCTGGGC
TGTGTGCACGAACCCCCCGTTCAGCCCGACCGCTGCGCCTTATCCGGTAACTATCGTCTTGAGTCCAACC
CGGTAAGACACGACTTATCGCCACTGGCAGCAGCCACTGGTAACAGGATTAGCAGAGCGAGGTATGTAGG
CGGTGCTACAGAGTTCTTGAAGTGGTGGCCTAACTACGGCTACACTAGAAGAACAGTATTTGGTATCTGC
GCTCTGCTGAAGCCAGTTACCTTCGGAAAAAGAGTTGGTAGCTCTTGATCCGGCAAACAAACCACCGCTG
GTAGCGGTGGTTTTTTTGTTTGCAAGCAGCAGATTACGCGCAGAAAAAAAGGATCTCAAGAAGATCCTTT
GATCTTTTCTACGGGGTCTGACGCTCAGTGGAACGAAAACTCACGTTAAGGGATTTTGGTCATGAGATTA
TCAAAAAGGATCTTCACCTAGATCCTTTTAAATTAAAAATGAAGTTTTAAATCAATCTAAAGTATATATG
AGTAAACTTGGTCTGACAGTTACCAATGCTTAATCAGTGAGGCACCTATCTCAGCGATCTGTCTATTTCG
TTCATCCATAGTTGCCTGACTCCCCGTCGTGTAGATAACTACGATACGGGAGGGCTTACCATCTGGCCCC
AGTGCTGCAATGATACCGCGAGAACCACGCTCACCGGCTCCAGATTTATCAGCAATAAACCAGCCAGCCG
GAAGGGCCGAGCGCAGAAGTGGTCCTGCAACTTTATCCGCCTCCATCCAGTCTATTAATTGTTGCCGGGA
AGCTAGAGTAAGTAGTTCGCCAGTTAATAGTTTGCGCAACGTTGTTGCCATTGCTACAGGCATCGTGGTG
TCACGCTCGTCGTTTGGTATGGCTTCATTCAGCTCCGGTTCCCAACGATCAAGGCGAGTTACATGATCCC
CCATGTTGTGCAAAAAAGCGGTTAGCTCCTTCGGTCCTCCGATCGTTGTCAGAAGTAAGTTGGCCGCAGT
GTTATCACTCATGGTTATGGCAGCACTGCATAATTCTCTTACTGTCATGCCATCCGTAAGATGCTTTTCT
GTGACTGGTGAGTACTCAACCAAGTCATTCTGAGAATAGTGTATGCGGCGACCGAGTTGCTCTTGCCCGG
CGTCAATACGGGATAATACCGCGCCACATAGCAGAACTTTAAAAGTGCTCATCATTGGAAAACGTTCTTC
GGGGCGAAAACTCTCAAGGATCTTACCGCTGTTGAGATCCAGTTCGATGTAACCCACTCGTGCACCCAAC
TGATCTTCAGCATCTTTTACTTTCACCAGCGTTTCTGGGTGAGCAAAAACAGGAAGGCAAAATGCCGCAA
AAAAGGGAATAAGGGCGACACGGAAATGTTGAATACTCATACTCTTCCTTTTTCAATATTATTGAAGCAT
TTATCAGGGTTATTGTCTCATGAGCGGATACATATTTGAATGTATTTAGAAAAATAAACAAATAGGGGTT
CCGCGCACATTTCCCCGAAAAGTGCCACCTAAATTGTAAGCGTTAATATTTTGTTAAAATTCGCGTTAAA
TTTTTGTTAAATCAGCTCATTTTTTAACCAATAGGCCGAAATCGGCAAAATCCCTTATAAATCAAAAGAA
TAGACCGAGATAGGGTTGAGTGGCCGCTACAGGGCGCTCCCATTCGCCATTCAGGCTGCGCAACTGTTGG
GAAGGGCGTTTCGGTGCGGGCCTCTTCGCTATTACGCCAGCTGGCGAAAGGGGGATGTGCTGCAAGGCGA
TTAAGTTGGGTAACGCCAGGGTTTTCCCAGTCACGACGTTGTAAAACGACGGCCAGTGAGCGCGACGTAA
TACGACTCACTATAGGGCGAATTGGCGGAAGGCCGTCAAGGCCGTGACGTTAAAACTATTAAGCCATCCA
ATCGACCGTTAGTCGAATCAGGACCGCTGGTGCGAGAAGCCGCGAAGTATGGCGAATGCATCGTATAACG
TGTGGAGTCCGCTCATTAGAGCGTCATGTTTAGACAAGAAAGCTACATATTTAATTGATCCCGATGATTT
TATTGATAAATTGACCCTAACTCCATACACGGTATTCTACAATGGCGGGGTTTTGGTCAAAATTTCCGGA
CTGCGATTGTACATGCTGTTAACGGCTCCGCCCACTATTAATGAAATTAAAAATTCCAATTTTAAAAAAC
GCAGCAAGAGAAACATTTGTATGAAAGAATGCGTAGAAGGAAAGAAAAATGTCGTGGACATGCTGAACAA
CAAGATTAATATGCCTCCGTGTATAAAAAAAATATTGAACGATTTGAAAGAAAACAATGTACCGCGCGGC
GGTATGTACAGGAAGAGGTTTATACTAAACTGTTACATTGCAAACGTGGTTTCGTGTGCCAAGTGTGAAA
ACCGATGTTTAATCAAGGCTCTGACGCATTTCTACAACCACGACTCCAAGTGTGTGGGTGAAGTCATGCA
TCTTTTAATCAAATCCCAAGATGTGTATAAACCACCAAACTGCCAAAAAATGAAAACTGTGGACAAGCTC
TGTCCGTTTGCTGGCAACTGCAAGGGTCTCAATCCTATTTGTAATTATTGAATAATAAAACAATTATAAA
TGCTAAATTTGTTTTTTATTAACGATACAAACCAAACGCAACAAGAACATTTGTAGTATTATCTATAATT
GAAAACGCGTAGTTATAATCGCTGAGGTAATATTTAAAATCATTTTCAAATGATTCACAGTTAATTTGCG
ACAATATAATTTTATTTTCACATAAACTAGACGCCTTGTCGTCTTCTTCTTCGTATTCCTTCTCTTTTTC
ATTTTTCTCCTCATAAAAATTAACATAGTTATTATCGTATCCATATATGTATCTATCGTATAGAGTAAAT
TTTTTGTTGTCATAAATATATATGTCTTTTTTAATGGGGTGTATAGTACCGCTGCGCATAGTTTTTCTGT
AATTTACAACAGTGCTATTTTCTGGTAGTTCTTCGGAGTGTGTTGCTTTAATTATTAAATTTATATAATC
AATGAATTTGGGATCGTCGGTTTTGTACAATATGTTGCCGGCATAGTACGCAGCTTCTTCTAGTTCAATT
ACACCATTTTTTAGCAGCACCGGATTAACATAACTTTCCAAAATGTTGTACGAACCGTTAAACAAAAACA
GTTCACCTCCCTTTTCTATACTATTGTCTGCGAGCAGTTGTTTGTTGTTAAAAATAACAGCCATTGTAAT
GAGACGCACAAACTAATATCACAAGCTGCCACCATTTTGTTCGCCCAGGACTCTAGCTATAGTTCTAGTG
GTTGGCTACGTATACTCCGGAATATTAATAG
Features (pLannotate 1.2.2; 17 found; start..end, strand, type, name):
      1..92      +  promoter       polyhedrin promoter: polh from Autographa californica; promoter for the baculovirus polyhedrin gene
    248..1348    +  CDS            MBP: maltose binding protein from E. coli; malE (mutated); This version of the gene does not encode a signal sequence, so MBP will remain in the cytosol.
   1535..1837    +  CDS            ccdB: CCDB_ECOLI - Also known as G, letB, letD. Experimental evidence at protein level: Swiss-Prot protein existence level 1. Toxic component of a type II toxin-antitoxin (TA) system, functioning in plasmid maintainence. Responsible for the post- segregational killing (PSK) of plasmid-free cells, also referred to as a plasmid addiction system. Half-life of over 2 hours. Cell killing by CcdB is accompanied by filamentation, defects in chromosome and plasmid segregation, defects in cell division, formation of anucleate cells, decreased DNA synthesis and plasmid loss. Interferes with the activity of DN
   1911..1928    +  CDS            7xHis (fragment): 6xHis affinity tag
   1964..2047    +  CDS            large T antigen (fragment): large T antigen from SV40 (simian virus 40)
   2070..2204    +  polyA_signal   SV40 poly(A) signal: SV40 polyadenylation signal
   2277..2649    +  3'UTR          polyhedrin 3' UTR: 3' UTR from the Autographa californica nucleopolyhedrovirus polyhedrin gene (Suzuki et al., 2006)
   2909..2956    -  CDS            lacI (fragment): lac repressor; lacI; The lac repressor binds to the lac operator to inhibit transcription in E. coli. This inhibition can be relieved by adding lactose or isopropyl-β-D-thiogalactopyranoside (IPTG).
   2993..3033    -  rep_origin     RSF ori (fragment): Plasmids containing the RSF 1030 origin of replication can be propagated in E. coli cells that contain additional plasmids with compatible origins.
   3111..3699    -  rep_origin     ori: high-copy-number ColE1/pMB1/pBR322/pUC origin of replication
   3870..4730    -  CDS            AmpR: β-lactamase; bla; confers resistance to ampicillin, carbenicillin, and related antibiotics
   4731..4835    -  promoter       AmpR promoter: bla
   4861..4992    -  rep_origin     M13 ori (fragment): M13 bacteriophage origin of replication; arrow indicates direction of (+) strand synthesis
   5013..5169    -  CDS            lacZα (fragment): LacZα fragment of β-galactosidase; lacZ fragment
   5178..5196    +  promoter       T7 promoter: promoter for bacteriophage T7 RNA polymerase
   5299..5928    +  CDS            LEF-2: LEF2_NPVAC - Experimental evidence at protein level: Swiss-Prot protein existence level 1. Plays an essential role in viral DNA replication. Does not seem to participate in the initiation step but is rather important for the amplification of DNA. Also required for expression from the vp39 and polh promoters. From Autographa californica nuclear polyhedrosis virus (AcMNPV).
   5969..6574    +  CDS            ORF603: baculovirus ORF603 protein
