[The description below was written by a language model from this plasmid's Addgene catalogue record and pLannotate feature annotations shown in this document.]
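Description:
pOCC305 is a baculovirus transfer (shuttle) vector built on the pOET1 backbone and belonging to the FlexiBAC system. It is intended for generating recombinant baculovirus by recombination with a FlashBac-type bacmid and then expressing proteins in insect cells. In E. coli it replicates from a high-copy ColE1/pUC-type origin and is selected with ampicillin through the β-lactamase gene. Because the empty vector carries the toxic ccdB gene, it is maintained in the ccdB-tolerant strain DB3.1. Both full-sequence records (about 6.7 kb, differing by one nucleotide and in their start point) show the same feature set. This includes the AcMNPV LEF-2 and ORF603 sequences upstream of the expression cassette, which lie in the polyhedrin-locus flank typically used as a homology arm for recombination into the viral genome. Small fragments of lacI, RSF ori, M13 ori, lacZα and a T7 promoter appear to be backbone remnants.

The expression cassette is driven by the very late polyhedrin (polH) promoter and is followed by an SV40 polyadenylation signal and the polyhedrin 3' UTR. Its layout is NcoI-TwinStrep-MBP-3C site-NotI-ccdB-AscI-3C site-His6-stop-HindIII. A gene of interest is cloned between NotI and AscI, displacing ccdB so that only recombinant plasmids survive in standard E. coli strains. The resulting protein has an N-terminal TwinStrep-MBP tag, using a cytosolic MBP without signal sequence, for solubility and affinity capture, plus a C-terminal His6 tag. The purpose statement and the cassette name say both tags are removable with 3C protease, whereas the tag field lists TEV for the N-terminal tag, so the record is inconsistent on this point. The TwinStrep element and the protease sites are not annotated in the feature tables.
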