Addgene plasmid #118898: pOCC305
Purpose: shuttle vector for baculovirus production, using FlashBac bacmid; for rec. protein with N-terminal TwinStrep-MBP tag, cleavable with 3C and C-terminal HIS6, cleavable with 3C
Depositing lab: Marc Bickle & PEPC MPI CBG. Depositing organization: Max Planck Institute of Molecular Cell Biology and Genetics. Publication: FlexiBAC: a versatile, open-source baculovirus vector system for protein expression, secretion, and proteolytic processing. Lemaitre RP, Bogdanova A, Borgonovo B, Woodruff JB, Drechsel DN. BMC Biotechnol. 2019 Mar 29;19(1):20. doi: 10.1186/s12896-019-0512-z. PubMed 30925874.
Backbone
  Vector backbone: pOET1
  Backbone size w/o insert (bp): 4900
  Vector type: Insect Expression
Growth in bacteria
  Bacterial resistance: Ampicillin, 100 μg/mL
  Growth temperature: 37°C
  Growth strain: DB3.1
  Copy number: High Copy
Gene/Insert
  Gene/Insert name: NcoI-TwinStrep-MBP-3C-NotI-ccdB-AscI-3C-HIS6-stop-HindIII cassette
  Promoter: polH
  Tag / fusion protein: TwinStrep-MBP, cleavable with TEV protease (N terminal on backbone); HIS6, cleavable with 3C protease (C terminal on backbone)
  Cloning method: Restriction Enzyme; 5′ cloning site NotI (unknown if destroyed); 3′ cloning site AscI (unknown if destroyed)
Terms and licenses: Academic/Nonprofit Terms; Industry Terms: Not Available to Industry
How to cite: pOCC305 was a gift from Marc Bickle & PEPC MPI CBG (Addgene plasmid # 118898 ; http://n2t.net/addgene:118898 ; RRID:Addgene_118898)
